>Addgene plasmid #148741 | pnYC-NpM-HsNot7_AF | depositor full sequence | sequence record 291189 | Full Sequence
GGTATGGCAATGAAAGACGGTGAGCTGGTGATATGGGATAGTGTTCACCCTTGTTACACCGTTTTCCATG
AGCAAACTGAAACGTTTTCATCGCTCTGGAGTGAATACCACGACGATTTCCGGCAGTTTCTACACATATA
TTCGCAAGATGTGGCGTGTTACGGTGAAAACCTGGCCTATTTCCCTAAAGGGTTTATTGAGAATATGTTT
TTCGTCTCAGCCAATCCCTGGGTGAGTTTCACCAGTTTTGATTTAAACGTGGCCAATATGGACAACTTCT
TCGCCCCCGTTTTCACCATGGGCAAATATTATACGCAAGGCGACAAGGTGCTGATGCCGCTGGCGATTCA
GGTTCATCATGCCGTCTGTGATGGCTTCCATGTCGGCAGAATGCTTAATGAATTACAACAGTACTGCGAT
GAGTGGCAGGGCGGGGCGTAATTTTTTTAAGGCAGTTATTGGTGCCCTTAAACGCCTGGTGCTACGCCTG
AATAAGTGATAATAAGCGGATGAATGGCAGAAATTCGAAAGCAAATTCGACCCGGTCGTCGGTTCAGGGC
AGGGTCGTTAAATAGCCGCTTATGTCTATTGCTGGTTTACCGGTTTATTGACTACCGGAAGCAGTGTGAC
CGTGTGCTTCTCAAATGCCTGAGGCCAGTTTGCTCAGGCTCTCCCCGTGGAGGTAATAATTGACGATATG
ATCATTTATTCTGCCTCCCAGAGCCTGATAAAAACGGTTAGCGCTTCGTTAATACAGATGTAGGTGTTCC
ACAGGGTAGCCAGCAGCATCCTGCGATGCAGATCCGGAACATAATGGTGCAGGGCGCTTGTTTCGGCGTG
GGTATGGTGGCAGGCCCCGTGGCCGGGGGACTGTTGGGCGCTGCCGGCACCTGTCCTACGAGTTGCATGA
TAAAGAAGACAGTCATAAGTGCGGCGACGATAGTCATGCCCCGCGCCCACCGGAAGGAGCTACCGGACAG
CGGTGCGGACTGTTGTAACTCAGAATAAGAAATGAGGCCGCTCATGGCGTTGACTCTCAGTCATAGTATC
GTGGTATCACCGGTTGGTTCCACTCTCTGTTGCGGGCAACTTCAGCAGCACGTAGGGGACTTCCGCGTTT
CCAGACTTTACGAAACACGGAAACCGAAGACCATTCATGTTGTTGCTCAGGTCGCAGACGTTTTGCAGCA
GCAGTCGCTTCACGTTCGCTCGCGTATCGGTGATTCATTCTGCTAACCAGTAAGGCAACCCCGCCAGCCT
AGCCGGGTCCTCAACGACAGGAGCACGATCATGCGCACCCGTGGCCAGGACCCAACGCTGCCCGAGATGC
GCCGCGTGCGGCTGCTGGAGATGGCGGACGCGATGGATATGTTCTGCCAAGGGTTGGTTTGCGCATTCAC
AGTTCTCCGCAAGAATTGATTGGCTCCAATTCTTGGAGTGGTGAATCCGTTAGCGAGGTGCCGCCGGCTT
CCATTCAGGTCGAGGTGGCCCGGCTCCATGCACCGCGACGCAACGCGGGGAGGCAGACAAGGTATAGGGC
GGCGCCTACAATCCATGCCAACCCGTTCCATGTGCTCGCCGAGGCGGCATAAATCGCCGTGACGATCAGC
GGTCCAGTGATCGAAGTTAGGCTGGTAAGAGCCGCGAGCGATCCTTGAAGCTGTCCCTGATGGTCGTCAT
CTACCTGCCTGGACAGCATGGCCTGCAACGCGGGCATCCCGATGCCGCCGGAAGCGAGAAGAATCATAAT
GGGGAAGGCCATCCAGCCTCGCGTCGCGAACGCCAGCAAGACGTAGCCCAGCGCGTCGGCCGCCATGCCG
GCGATAATGGCCTGCTTCTCGCCGAAACGTTTGGTGGCGGGACCAGTGACGAAGGCTTGAGCGAGGGCGT
GCAAGATTCCGAATACCGCAAGCGACAGGCCGATCATCGTCGCGCTCCAGCGAAAGCGGTCCTCGCCGAA
AATGACCCAGAGCGCTGCCGGCACCTGTCCTACGAGTTGCATGATAAAGAAGACAGTCATAAGTGCGGCG
ACGATAGTCATGCCCCGCGCCCACCGGAAGGAGCTGACTGGGTTGAAGGCTCTCAAGGGCATCGGTCGAC
GCTCTCCCTTATGCGACTCCTGCATTAGGAAGCAGCCCAGTAGTAGGTTGAGGCCGTTGAGCACCGCCGC
CGCAAGGAATGGTGCATGCAAGGAGATGGCGCCCAACAGTCCCCCGGCCACGGGGCCTGCCACCATACCC
ACGCCGAAACAAGCGCTCATGAGCCCGAAGTGGCGAGCCCGATCTTCCCCATCGGTGATGTCGGCGATAT
AGGCGCCAGCAACCGCACCTGTGGCGCCGGTGATGCCGGCCACGATGCGTCCGGCGTAGAGGATCAGACT
AAGATCTCGATCCCGCGAAATTAATACGACTCACTATAGGGGAATTGTGAGCGGATAACAATTCCCCACT
AGTAATAATTTTGTTTAACTTTAAGAAGGAGATATACCATGGAAACTGAAGAAGGTAAACTGGTAATCTG
GATTAACGGCGATAAAGGCTATAACGGTCTCGCTGAAGTCGGTAAGAAATTCGAGAAAGATACCGGAATT
AAAGTCACCGTTGAGCATCCGGATAAACTGGAAGAGAAATTCCCACAGGTTGCGGCAACTGGCGATGGCC
CTGACATTATCTTCTGGGCACACGACCGCTTTGGTGGCTACGCTCAATCTGGCCTGTTGGCTGAAATCAC
CCCGGACAAAGCGTTCCAGGACAAGCTGTATCCGTTTACCTGGGATGCCGTACGTTACAACGGCAAGCTG
ATTGCTTACCCGATCGCTGTTGAAGCGTTATCGCTGATTTATAACAAAGACCTGCTGCCGAACCCGCCAA
AAACCTGGGAAGAGATCCCGGCGCTGGATAAAGAACTGAAAGCGAAAGGTAAGAGCGCCCTGATGTTCAA
CCTGCAAGAACCGTACTTCACCTGGCCGCTGATTGCTGCTGACGGGGGTTATGCGTTCAAGTATGAAAAC
GGCAAGTACGACATTAAAGACGTGGGCGTGGATAACGCTGGCGCGAAAGCGGGTCTGACCTTCCTGGTTG
ACCTGATTAAAAACAAACACATGAATGCAGACACCGATTACTCCATCGCAGAAGCTGCCTTTAATAAAGG
CGAAACAGCGATGACCATCAACGGCCCGTGGGCATGGTCCAACATCGACACCAGCAAAGTGAATTATGGT
GTAACGGTACTGCCGACCTTCAAGGGTCAACCATCCAAACCGTTCGTTGGCGTGCTGAGCGCAGGTATTA
ACGCCGCCAGTCCGAACAAAGAGCTGGCAAAAGAGTTCCTCGAAAACTATCTGCTGACTGATGAAGGTCT
GGAAGCGGTTAATAAAGACAAACCGCTGGGTGCCGTAGCGCTGAAGTCTTACGAGGAAGAGTTGGCGAAA
GATCCACGTATTGCCGCCACGATGGAAAACGCCCAGAAAGGTGAAATCATGCCGAACATCCCGCAGATGT
CCGCTTTCTGGTATGCCGTGCGTACTGCGGTGATCAACGCCGCCAGCGGTCGTCAGACTGTCGATGAAGC
CCTTAAAGACGCGCAGACTGGTACCGGCAGCGGCCTGGAAGTTCTGTTCCAGGGGCCCCATATGCTCGAG
CCAGCGGCAACTGTAGATCATAGCCAAAGAATTTGTGAAGTTTGGGCTTGCAACTTGGATGAAGAGATGA
AGAAAATTCGTCAAGTTATCCGAAAATATAATTACGTTGCTATGGACACCGAGTTTCCAGGTGTGGTTGC
AAGACCCATTGGAGAATTCAGGAGCAATGCTGACTATCAATACCAACTATTGCGGTGTAATGTAGACTTG
TTAAAGATAATTCAGCTAGGACTGACATTTATGAATGAGCAAGGAGAATACCCTCCAGGAACTTCAACTT
GGCAGTTTAATTTTAAATTTAATTTGACGGAGGACATGTATGCCCAGGACTCTATAGAGCTACTAACAAC
ATCTGGTATCCAGTTTAAAAAACATGAGGAGGAAGGAATTGAAACCCAGTACTTTGCAGAACTTCTTATG
ACTTCTGGAGTGGTCCTCTGTGAAGGGGTCAAATGGTTGTCATTTCATAGCGGTTACGACTTTGGCTACT
TAATCAAAATCCTAACCAACTCTAACTTGCCTGAAGAAGAACTTGACTTCTTTGAGATCCTTCGATTGTT
TTTTCCTGTCATTTATGATGTGAAGTACCTCATGAAGAGCTGCAAAAATCTCAAAGGTGGATTACAGGAG
GTGGCAGAACAGTTAGAGCTGGAACGGATAGGACCACAACATCAGGCAGGATCTGATTCATTGCTCACAG
GAATGGCCTTTTTCAAAATGAGAGAAATGTTCTTTGAAGATCATATTGATGATGCCAAATATTGTGGTCA
TTTGTATGGCCTTGGTTCTGGTTCATCCTATGTACAGAATGGCACAGGGAATGCATATGAAGAGGAAGCC
AACAAGCAGTCATGAGGATCCTAATAGTCTAGAGCTAGCCCTAGGAGATCCGGCTGCTAACAAAGCCCGA
AAGGAAGCTGAGTTGGCTGCTGCCACCGCTGAGCAATAACTAGCATAACCCCTTGGGGCCTCTAAACGGG
TCTTGAGGGGTTTTTTGCTGAAAGGAGGAACTATATCCGGATATCCCGCAAGAGGCCCGGCAGTACCGGC
ATAACCAAGCCTATGCCTACAGCATCCAGGGTGACGGTGCCGAGGATGACGATGAGCGCATTGTTAGATT
TCATACACGGTGCCTGACTGCGTTAGCAATTTAACTGTGATAAACTACCGCATTAAAGCTTATCGATGAT
AAGCTGTCAAACATGAGAATTACAACTTATATCGTATGGGGCTGACTTCAGGTGCTACATTTGAAGAGAT
AAATTGCACTGAAATCAAGAAATATTTTATCTGATTAATAAGATGATCTTCTTGAGATCGTTTTGGTCTG
CGCGTAATCTCTTGCTCTGAAAACGAAAAAACCGCCTTGCAGGGCGGTTTTTCGAAGGTTCTCTGAGCTA
CCAACTCTTTGAACCGAGGTAACTGGCTTGGAGGAGCGCAGTCACCAAAACTTGTCCTTTCAGTTTAGCC
TTAACCGGCGCATGACTTCAAGACTAACTCCTCTAAATCAATTACCAGTGGCTGCTGCCAGTGGTGCTTT
TGCATGTCTTTCCGGGTTGGACTCAAGACGATAGTTACCGGATAAGGCGCAGCGGTCGGACTGAACGGGG
GGTTCGTGCATACAGTCCAGCTTGGAGCGAACTGCCTACCCGGAACTGAGTGTCAGGCGTGGAATGAGAC
AAACGCGGCCATAACAGCGGAATGACACCGGTAAACCGAAAGGCAGGAACAGGAGAGCGCACGAGGGAGC
CGCCAGGGGGAAACGCCTGGTATCTTTATAGTCCTGTCGGGTTTCGCCACCACTGATTTGAGCGTCAGAT
TTCGTGATGCTTGTCAGGGGGGCGGAGCCTATGGAAAAACGGCTTTGCCGCGGCCCTCTCACTTCCCTGT
TAAGTATCTTCCTGGCATCTTCCAGGAAATCTCCGCCCCGTTCGTAAGCCATTTCCGCTCGCCGCAGTCG
AACGACCGAGCGTAGCGAGTCAGTGAGCGAGGAAGCGGAATATATCCTGTATCACATATTCTGCTGACGC
ACCGGTGCAGCCTTTTTTCTCCTGCCACATGAAGCACTTCACTGACACCCTCATCAGTGCCAACATAGTA
AGCCAGTATACACTCCCCTAGCGCTGATGTCCGGCGGTGCTTTTGCCGTTACGCACCACCCCGTCAGTAG
CTGAACAGGAGGGACAGCTGATAGAAACAGAAGCCACTGGAGCACCTCAAAAACACCATCATACACTAAA
TCAGTAAGTTGGCAGCATCACCCGACGCACTTTGCGCCGAATAAATACCTGTGACGGAAGATCACTTCGC
AGAATAAATAAATCCTGGTGTCCCTGTTGATACCGGGAAGCCCTGGGCCAACTTTTGGCGAAAATGAGAC
GTTGATCGGCACGTAAGAGGTTCCAACTTTCACCATAATGAAATAAGATCACTACCGGGCGTATTTTTTG
AGTTATCGAGATTTTCAGGAGCTAAGGAAGCTAAAATGGAGAAAAAAATCACTGGATATACCACCGTTGA
TATATCCCAATGGCATCGTAAAGAACATTTTGAGGCATTTCAGTCAGTTGCTCAATGTACCTATAACCAG
ACCGTTCAGCTGGATATTACGGCCTTTTTAAAGACCGTAAAGAAAAATAAGCACAAGTTTTATCCGGCCT
TTATTCACATTCTTGCCCGCCTGATGAATGCTCATCCGGAATTC
Features (pLannotate 1.2.2; 18 found; start..end, strand, type, name):
    739..834     -  CDS            resD (fragment): REDF_ECOLI - Also known as D. Protein inferred from homology: Swiss-Prot protein existence level 3. Acts as a repressor of transcription and as a site-specific resolvase that cleaves at the RfsF site. From Escherichia coli (strain K12).
    824..881     +  CDS            TcR (fragment): tetracycline efflux protein; tet; confers resistance to tetracycline
    878..971     -  CDS            TcR (fragment): tetracycline efflux protein; tet; confers resistance to tetracycline
   1475..2375    -  CDS            TcR (fragment): tetracycline efflux protein; tet; confers resistance to tetracycline
   2402..2420    +  promoter       T7 promoter: promoter for bacteriophage T7 RNA polymerase
   2421..2445    +  protein_bind   lac operator: The lac repressor binds to the lac operator to inhibit transcription in E. coli. This inhibition can be relieved by adding lactose or isopropyl-β-D-thiogalactopyranoside (IPTG). lac repressor encoded by lacI
   2460..2482    +  RBS            RBS: efficient ribosome binding site from bacteriophage T7 gene 10 (Olins and Rangwala, 1989)
   2493..3589    +  CDS            MBP (fragment): maltose binding protein from E. coli; malE (mutated); This version of the gene does not encode a signal sequence, so MBP will remain in the cytosol.
   3641..4492    +  CDS            CNOT7: CNOT7_HUMAN - Also known as CAF1. Experimental evidence at protein level: Swiss-Prot protein existence level 1. Has 3'-5' poly(A) exoribonuclease activity for synthetic poly(A) RNA substrate. Its function seems to be partially redundant with that of CNOT8. Catalytic component of the CCR4-NOT complex which is one of the major cellular mRNA deadenylases and is linked to various cellular processes including bulk mRNA degradation, miRNA-mediated repression, translational repression during translational initiation and general transcription regulation. During miRNA-mediated repression the complex se
   4533..4582    +  CDS            SET1 (fragment): solubility-enhancement tag derived from T7 phage gene 10B
   4590..4637    +  terminator     T7 terminator: transcription terminator for bacteriophage T7 RNA polymerase
   4660..4764    -  CDS            TcR (fragment): tetracycline efflux protein; tet; confers resistance to tetracycline
   4812..4840    -  promoter       tet promoter: E. coli promoter for tetracycline efflux protein gene
   4952..5497    +  rep_origin     p15A ori: Plasmids containing the medium-copy-number p15A origin of replication can be propagated in E. coli cells that contain a second plasmid with the ColE1 origin.
   5585..5640    +  rep_origin     RSF ori (fragment): Plasmids containing the RSF 1030 origin of replication can be propagated in E. coli cells that contain additional plasmids with compatible origins.
   5759..5902    -  mobile_element IS1 (fragment): prokaryotic transposable element IS1
   6023..6125    +  promoter       cat promoter: promoter of the E. coli cat gene encoding chloramphenicol acetyltransferase
   6126..441     +  CDS            CmR (across the origin): chloramphenicol acetyltransferase; cat; confers resistance to chloramphenicol
