[The description below was written by a language model from this plasmid's Addgene catalogue record and pLannotate feature annotations shown in this document.]
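Description:
pnYC-NpM-HsNot7_AF is a 6,344 nt bacterial expression plasmid for producing human CNOT7 (also called Caf1 or HsNot7) in E. coli. CNOT7 is a catalytic 3'-5' poly(A) exoribonuclease subunit of the CCR4-NOT deadenylase complex. The catalogue lists the backbone as unknown. The annotated features, however, show a p15A origin of replication, a chloramphenicol acetyltransferase gene driven by its native cat promoter, and several disrupted fragments of the tetracycline resistance gene together with the tet promoter. This arrangement resembles a pACYC-type scaffold in which the expression cassette interrupts the tetracycline marker. Selection is by chloramphenicol and the plasmid is recorded as low copy. Because the p15A origin is compatible with ColE1-type plasmids, a vector like this can be maintained alongside a second expression plasmid, although the record does not state that it was used this way. Short hits to resD, IS1 and an RSF origin are fragments and probably backbone remnants.

The expression cassette consists of a T7 promoter followed by a lac operator and the T7 gene 10 ribosome binding site, so transcription depends on T7 RNA polymerase and can be induced with IPTG in a suitable host. The reading frame begins with a cytosolic maltose-binding protein lacking its signal sequence. This is followed after a short linker by the CNOT7 coding sequence, which the depositor states was taken from the human reference transcript. The product is therefore an N-terminally MBP-tagged protein, which favours solubility and amylose affinity purification. The record does not say whether the linker contains a protease cleavage site. A small fragment annotated as a T7 gene 10-derived tag and a T7 terminator lie downstream. The plasmid comes from a collection associated with work on CCR4-NOT interactions and repression of mRNA targets.
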