Addgene plasmid #148741: pnYC-NpM-HsNot7_AF
Purpose: Bacterial Expression of HsNot7
Depositing lab: Elisa Izaurralde. Depositing organization: Max Planck Institute for Developmental Biology. Publication: Drosophila Bag-of-marbles directly interacts with the CAF40 subunit of the CCR4-NOT complex to elicit repression of mRNA targets. Sgromo A, Raisch T, Backhaus C, Keskeny C, Alva V, Weichenrieder O, Izaurralde E. RNA. 2018 Mar;24(3):381-395. doi: 10.1261/rna.064584.117. Epub 2017 Dec 18. PubMed 29255063.
Backbone
  Vector backbone: Unknown
  Vector type: Bacterial Expression
Growth in bacteria
  Bacterial resistance: Chloramphenicol, 25 μg/mL
  Growth temperature: 37°C
  Growth strain: DH5alpha
  Copy number: Low Copy
Gene/Insert
  Gene/Insert name: HsNot7 (alt name: Caf1)
  Species: H. sapiens (human)
  Entrez Gene: CNOT7 (a.k.a. CAF-1, CAF1, Caf1a, hCAF-1)
  Cloning method: Unknown
Terms and licenses: Academic/Nonprofit Terms; Industry Terms: Not Available to Industry
Depositor comments: ORF extracted from NM_013354.5 Plasmids from this collection were made available to the research community and donated after the lab closed. Please note that the sequence provided by the depositing laboratory may be theoretical/predicted or based on Sanger sequencing results. There may be discrepancies between sequencing results obtained by Addgene and the depositor sequence. If an Addgene verified sequence is not available, please contact before placing your order to request that our lab fully sequence the plasmid.
How to cite: pnYC-NpM-HsNot7_AF was a gift from Elisa Izaurralde (Addgene plasmid # 148741 ; http://n2t.net/addgene:148741 ; RRID:Addgene_148741)
